Addgene plasmid #176268: pSLQ7334: pHR-PGK-SV40_NLS-dCas12f-VPR-c- Myc_NLS-mCherry-WPRE
Purpose: Expression of dCas12f-VPR-mCherry in mammalian cells
Depositing lab: Stanley Qi. Depositing organization: Stanford University. Publication: Engineered miniature CRISPR-Cas system for mammalian genome regulation and editing. Xu X, Chemparathy A, Zeng L, Kempton HR, Shang S, Nakamura M, Qi LS. Mol Cell. 2021 Aug 26. pii: S1097-2765(21)00648-1. doi: 10.1016/j.molcel.2021.08.008. PubMed 34480847.
Backbone
  Vector backbone: pHR
  Vector type: Mammalian Expression, Lentiviral
Growth in bacteria
  Bacterial resistance: Ampicillin, 100 μg/mL
  Growth temperature: 37°C
  Growth strain: NEB Stable
  Copy number: Unknown
Gene/Insert
  Gene/Insert name: dCas12f (alt name: nuclease-deactivated Un1Cas12f1)
  Mutation: D326A, D510A
  Promoter: PGK
  Tag / fusion protein: HA-VPR-mCherry (C terminal on insert)
  Cloning method: Gibson Cloning
  Sequencing primers: 5′ CAAAAGCGCACGTCTGCCGC
Terms and licenses: Academic/Nonprofit Terms; Industry Terms: Not Available to Industry
How to cite: pSLQ7334: pHR-PGK-SV40_NLS-dCas12f-VPR-c- Myc_NLS-mCherry-WPRE was a gift from Stanley Qi (Addgene plasmid # 176268 ; http://n2t.net/addgene:176268 ; RRID:Addgene_176268)
