[The description below was written by a language model from this plasmid's Addgene catalogue record and the feature table of its GenBank file.]
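Description:
pSLQ7334 (pHR-PGK-SV40_NLS-dCas12f-VPR-c-Myc_NLS-mCherry-WPRE) is a 13 kb HIV-1-based lentiviral transfer plasmid built on the pHR backbone for expressing a miniature CRISPR activator in mammalian cells. It is maintained in bacteria through a high-copy ColE1/pUC-type origin and the beta-lactamase (AmpR) gene for ampicillin selection. The viral portion consists of a full-length HIV-1 LTR in the upstream position (auto-annotated as a 3' LTR), the Psi packaging signal, the Rev response element, the cPPT/CTS, and a self-inactivating Delta-U3 3' LTR. Together these allow the RNA genome to be packaged, exported and integrated when helper functions are supplied in trans. The backbone outside the LTRs also carries an SV40 promoter/origin, small t intron and SV40 poly(A) signal. No mammalian drug-selection marker is annotated.

The payload is a single open reading frame driven by the mouse PGK promoter and preceded by a Kozak consensus. It begins with an SV40 NLS, followed by nuclease-deactivated Un1Cas12f1 (dCas12f, carrying D326A and D510A). The dCas12f coding region is not itself labelled in the feature table but corresponds to the unannotated stretch between the NLS and the HA tag. Downstream come the HA epitope, the tripartite VPR activator (VP64, the p65/RelA activation domain and the Epstein-Barr virus Rta activation domain), a c-Myc NLS and mCherry. A WPRE after the coding sequence enhances transcript expression. No guide RNA cassette is annotated, so the guide would presumably have to be provided separately. The construct is intended for expression of dCas12f-VPR-mCherry in mammalian cells, consistent with guide-directed transcriptional activation using a compact Cas effector, and the fused mCherry marks expressing cells.
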