LOCUS       Exported 13028 bp ds-DNA circular SYN 01-OCT-2021
DEFINITION  Expression of dCas12f-VPR-mCherry in mammalian cells.
ACCESSION   .
VERSION     .
KEYWORDS    pSLQ7334: pHR-PGK-SV40_NLS-dCas12f-VPR-c- Myc_NLS-mCherry-WPRE
SOURCE      synthetic DNA construct
  ORGANISM  synthetic DNA construct
REFERENCE   1 (bases 1 to 13028)
  AUTHORS   Xu X, Chemparathy A, Zeng L, Kempton HR, Shang S, Nakamura M, Qi LS
  TITLE     Engineered miniature CRISPR-Cas system for mammalian genome
            regulation and editing.
  JOURNAL   Mol Cell. 2021 Aug 26. pii: S1097-2765(21)00648-1. doi:
            10.1016/j.molcel.2021.08.008.
  PUBMED    34480847
REFERENCE   2 (bases 1 to 13028)
  AUTHORS   .
  TITLE     Direct Submission
  JOURNAL   Exported Oct 1, 2021 from SnapGene Server 1.1.58
            http://www.snapgene.com
FEATURES             Location/Qualifiers
     source          1..13028
                     /organism="synthetic DNA construct"
                     /mol_type="other DNA"
     misc_feature    27..144
                     /label=cPPT/CTS
                     /note="central polypurine tract and central termination
                     sequence of HIV-1"
     promoter        209..708
                     /label=PGK promoter
                     /note="mouse phosphoglycerate kinase 1 promoter"
     primer_bind     complement(244..267)
                     /label=MSCV-rev
                     /note="Murine stem cell virus, reverse primer"
     primer_bind     641..660
                     /label=mPGK-F
                     /note="Mouse PGK promoter, forward primer"
     regulatory      768..777
                     /regulatory_class="other"
                     /note="vertebrate consensus sequence for strong initiation
                     of translation (Kozak, 1987)"
     CDS             780..800
                     /codon_start=1
                     /product="nuclear localization signal of SV40 (simian virus
                     40) large T antigen"
                     /label=SV40 NLS
                     /translation="PKKKRKV"
     CDS             2400..2426
                     /codon_start=1
                     /product="HA (human influenza hemagglutinin) epitope tag"
                     /label=HA
                     /translation="YPYDVPDYA"
     CDS             2478..2627
                     /codon_start=1
                     /product="tetrameric repeat of the minimal activation
                     domain of herpes simplex virus VP16 (Beerli et al., 1998)"
                     /label=VP64
                     /translation="DALDDFDLDMLGSDALDDFDLDMLGSDALDDFDLDMLGSDALDDF
                     DLDML"
     CDS             3072..3443
                     /codon_start=1
                     /product="transcriptional activation domain of human RelA,
                     also known as p65 (O'Shea and Perkins, 2008)"
                     /label=RelA (p65) AD
                     /translation="PTQAGEGTLSEALLQLQFDDEDLGALLGNSTDPAVFTDLASVDNS
                     EFQQLLNQGIPVAPHTTEPMLMEYPEAITRLVTGAQRPPDPAPAPLGAPGLPNGLLSGD
                     EDFSSIADMDFSALLSQISS"
     CDS             3462..4031
                     /codon_start=1
                     /product="transcriptional activation domain from the human
                     herpesvirus 4 (Epstein-Barr virus) replication and
                     transcription activator Rta/BRLF1 (Hardwick et al., 1992;
                     Chavez et al., 2015)"
                     /label=Rta AD
                     /translation="RDSREGMFLPKPEAGSAISDVFEGREVCQPKRIRPFHPPGSPWAN
                     RPLPASLAPTPTGPVHEPVGSLTPAPVPQPLDPAPAVTPEASHLLEDPDEETSQAVKAL
                     REMADTVIPQKEEAAICGQMDLSHPPPRGHLDELTTTLESMTEDLNLDSPLTPELNEIL
                     DTFLNDECLLHAMHISTGLSIFDTSLF"
     CDS             4059..4085
                     /codon_start=1
                     /product="nuclear localization signal of human c-Myc
                     proto-oncogene (Dang and Lee, 1988)"
                     /label=c-myc NLS
                     /translation="PAAKRVKLD"
     CDS             4098..4805
                     /codon_start=1
                     /product="monomeric derivative of DsRed fluorescent protein
                     (Shaner et al., 2004)"
                     /label=mCherry
                     /note="mammalian codon-optimized"
                     /translation="VSKGEEDNMAIIKEFMRFKVHMEGSVNGHEFEIEGEGEGRPYEGT
                     QTAKLKVTKGGPLPFAWDILSPQFMYGSKAYVKHPADIPDYLKLSFPEGFKWERVMNFE
                     DGGVVTVTQDSSLQDGEFIYKVKLRGTNFPSDGPVMQKKTMGWEASSERMYPEDGALKG
                     EIKQRLKLKDGGHYDAEVKTTYKAKKPVQLPGAYNVNIKLDITSHNEDYTIVEQYERAE
                     GRHSTGGMDELYK"
     primer_bind     complement(4240..4258)
                     /label=mCherry-R
                     /note="mCherry, reverse primer"
     primer_bind     4508..4527
                     /label=mCherry-F
                     /note="mCherry, forward primer"
     misc_feature    4869..5457
                     /label=WPRE
                     /note="woodchuck hepatitis virus posttranscriptional
                     regulatory element"
     primer_bind     complement(4922..4942)
                     /label=WPRE-R
                     /note="WPRE, reverse primer"
     CDS             complement(5340..5351)
                     /codon_start=1
                     /product="Factor Xa recognition and cleavage site"
                     /label=Factor Xa site
                     /translation="IEGR"
     primer_bind     complement(5460..5476)
                     /label=KS primer
                     /note="common sequencing primer, one of multiple similar
                     variants"
     primer_bind     complement(5461..5477)
                     /label=pBluescriptKS
                     /note="For pBluescript vector"
     LTR             5567..5800
                     /label=3' LTR (Delta-U3)
                     /note="self-inactivating 3' long terminal repeat (LTR) from
                     HIV-1"
     promoter        complement(5825..5843)
                     /label=SP6 promoter
                     /note="promoter for bacteriophage SP6 RNA polymerase"
     primer_bind     complement(5826..5843)
                     /label=SP6
                     /note="SP6 promoter, forward primer"
     primer_bind     complement(6133..6152)
                     /label=pBRrevBam
                     /note="pBR322 vectors, tet region, downstream of BamHI,
                     reverse primer"
     primer_bind     complement(6366..6385)
                     /label=pRS-marker
                     /note="pRS vectors, use to sequence yeast selectable
                     marker"
     primer_bind     6485..6507
                     /label=pGEX 3'
                     /note="pGEX vectors, reverse primer"
     primer_bind     complement(6545..6563)
                     /label=pBRforEco
                     /note="pBR322 vectors, upsteam of EcoRI site, forward
                     primer"
     promoter        6631..6735
                     /gene="bla"
                     /label=AmpR promoter
     CDS             6736..7596
                     /codon_start=1
                     /gene="bla"
                     /product="beta-lactamase"
                     /label=AmpR
                     /note="confers resistance to ampicillin, carbenicillin, and
                     related antibiotics"
                     /translation="MSIQHFRVALIPFFAAFCLPVFAHPETLVKVKDAEDQLGARVGYI
                     ELDLNSGKILESFRPEERFPMMSTFKVLLCGAVLSRIDAGQEQLGRRIHYSQNDLVEYS
                     PVTEKHLTDGMTVRELCSAAITMSDNTAANLLLTTIGGPKELTAFLHNMGDHVTRLDRW
                     EPELNEAIPNDERDTTMPVAMATTLRKLLTGELLTLASRQQLIDWMEADKVAGPLLRSA
                     LPAGWFIADKSGAGERGSRGIIAALGPDGKPSRIVVIYTTGSQATMDERNRQIAEIGAS
                     LIKHW"
     primer_bind     complement(6954..6973)
                     /label=Amp-R
                     /note="Ampicillin resistance gene, reverse primer"
     rep_origin      7767..8355
                     /direction=RIGHT
                     /label=ori
                     /note="high-copy-number ColE1/pMB1/pBR322/pUC origin of
                     replication"
     primer_bind     8256..8275
                     /label=pBR322ori-F
                     /note="pBR322 origin, forward primer"
     primer_bind     8509..8526
                     /label=L4440
                     /note="L4440 vector, forward primer"
     primer_bind     complement(8596..8616)
                     /label=pBABE 3'
                     /note="SV40 enhancer, reverse primer for pBABE vectors"
     promoter        8601..8930
                     /label=SV40 promoter
                     /note="SV40 enhancer and early promoter"
     rep_origin      8781..8916
                     /label=SV40 ori
                     /note="SV40 origin of replication"
     primer_bind     8843..8862
                     /label=SV40pro-F
                     /note="SV40 promoter/origin, forward primer"
     intron          10064..10129
                     /label=small t intron
                     /note="SV40 (simian virus 40) small t antigen intron"
     CDS             10259..10279
                     /codon_start=1
                     /product="nuclear localization signal of SV40 (simian virus
                     40) large T antigen"
                     /label=SV40 NLS
                     /translation="PKKKRKV"
     polyA_signal    10704..10838
                     /label=SV40 poly(A) signal
                     /note="SV40 polyadenylation signal"
     primer_bind     complement(10741..10760)
                     /label=SV40pA-R
                     /note="SV40 polyA, reverse primer"
     primer_bind     10795..10814
                     /label=EBV-rev
                     /note="SV40 polyA terminator, reverse primer"
     LTR             11006..11639
                     /label=3' LTR
                     /note="3' long terminal repeat (LTR) from HIV-1"
     misc_feature    11686..11811
                     /label=HIV-1 Psi
                     /note="packaging signal of human immunodeficiency virus
                     type 1"
     misc_feature    12308..12541
                     /label=RRE
                     /note="The Rev response element (RRE) of HIV-1 allows for
                     Rev-dependent mRNA export from the nucleus to the
                     cytoplasm."
     CDS             12726..12770
                     /codon_start=1
                     /product="antigenic peptide corresponding to amino acids
                     655 to 669 of the HIV envelope protein gp41 (Lutje Hulsik
                     et al., 2013)"
                     /label=gp41 peptide
                     /note="recognized by the 2H10 single-chain llama nanobody"
                     /translation="KNEQELLELDKWASL"
ORIGIN
        1 cgccaaatgg cagtattcat ccacaatttt aaaagaaaag gggggattgg ggggtacagt
       61 gcaggggaaa gaatagtaga cataatagca acagacatac aaactaaaga attacaaaaa
      121 caaattacaa aaattcaaaa ttttcgggtt tattacaggg acagcagaga tccagtttgg
      181 atcgataagc ttgatatcga attctaccgg gtaggggagg cgcttttccc aaggcagtct
      241 ggagcatgcg ctttagcagc cccgctgggc acttggcgct acacaagtgg cctctggcct
      301 cgcacacatt ccacatccac cggtaggcgc caaccggctc cgttctttgg tggccccttc
      361 gcgccacctt ctactcctcc cctagtcagg aagttccccc ccgccccgca gctcgcgtcg
      421 tgcaggacgt gacaaatgga agtagcacgt ctcactagtc tcgtgcagat ggacagcacc
      481 gctgagcaat ggaagcgggt aggcctttgg ggcagcggcc aatagcagct ttgctccttc
      541 gctttctggg ctcagaggct gggaaggggt gggtccgggg gcgggctcag gggcgggctc
      601 aggggcgggg cgggcgcccg aaggtcctcc ggaggcccgg cattctgcac gcttcaaaag
      661 cgcacgtctg ccgcgctgtt ctcctcttcc tcatctccgg gcctttcgac ctgcagccca
      721 agcttacgcg tctgcaggat atcaagcttg cggtaccgcg ggcccgggcc accatgggac
      781 ccaagaaaaa acgcaaggtg ggaagcggat ccgccaaaaa caccattacc aaaacactga
      841 aactgcgtat tgtgcgtccg tataatagcg cagaagtgga aaaaattgtt gccgacgaaa
      901 aaaacaaccg cgaaaaaatc gcactggaaa agaacaaaga caaagtgaaa gaagcctgca
      961 gcaaacatct gaaagttgca gcatattgta ccacacaggt tgaacgtaat gcatgcctgt
     1021 tttgtaaagc acgtaaactg gatgacaaat tctaccaaaa actgcgtggt cagtttccgg
     1081 atgcagtttt ttggcaagaa atcagcgaaa tttttcgcca gctgcagaaa caggcagcag
     1141 aaatctataa tcagagcctg atcgaactgt actacgagat ttttatcaaa ggcaaaggta
     1201 ttgcaaatgc cagcagcgtt gaacattatc tgagtgatgt ttgttatacc cgtgcagcag
     1261 aactgtttaa aaacgcagca attgcaagcg gtctgcgtag caaaatcaaa agcaattttc
     1321 gtctgaaaga actgaaaaac atgaaaagtg gtctgccgac caccaaaagc gataattttc
     1381 cgattccgct ggttaaacag aaaggtggtc agtataccgg ttttgaaatt agcaatcata
     1441 atagcgactt catcatcaag attccgtttg gtcgttggca ggtcaaaaaa gagattgata
     1501 aatatcgtcc gtgggagaaa tttgactttg aacaggttca gaaaagcccg aaaccgatta
     1561 gcctgctgct gagcacccag cgtcgtaaac gtaataaagg ttggagcaaa gatgaaggca
     1621 ccgaagccga aatcaaaaaa gttatgaatg gcgattatca gaccagctac attgaagtta
     1681 aacgtggcag caaaatctgt gaaaaaagcg catggatgct gaatctgagc attgatgttc
     1741 cgaaaattga taaaggtgtg gatccgagca ttattggtgg tattgcagtt ggtgttaaat
     1801 caccgctggt ttgcgcaatt aacaatgcat ttagccgtta tagcatcagc gataacgacc
     1861 tgtttcactt caacaagaaa atgtttgcac gtcgtcgtat cctgctgaaa aaaaaccgtc
     1921 ataaacgtgc aggtcatggt gcaaaaaaca aactgaaacc gatcaccatt ctgaccgaaa
     1981 aaagtgaacg ttttcgcaaa aagctgattg aacgttgggc atgtgaaatc gcggatttct
     2041 tcattaaaaa caaagttggc accgtgcaga tggaaaatct ggaaagcatg aaacgtaaag
     2101 aggacagcta ttttaacatt cgcctgcgtg gcttttggcc gtatgcagaa atgcagaaca
     2161 aaatcgaatt caaactgaag cagtatggca tcgaaattcg taaagttgca ccgaataata
     2221 ccagcaaaac ctgtagcaaa tgtggccatc tgaacaacta tttcaacttc gagtaccgca
     2281 agaaaaacaa attcccgcac tttaaatgcg aaaaatgcaa cttcaaagaa aacgccgcgt
     2341 ataatgcagc cctgaatatt tcaaacccga aactgaaaag caccaaagag gaaccggcct
     2401 atccctatga cgtgcccgat tatgccagcc tgggcagcgg cgacggcatt ggtagtggga
     2461 gcaacggcag cagcctcgat gctttagacg attttgactt agatatgctt ggttcagacg
     2521 cgttagacga cttcgaccta gacatgttag gctcagatgc attggacgac ttcgatttag
     2581 atatgttggg ctccgatgcc ctagatgact ttgatctaga tatgctaggt agtggcggca
     2641 gcggatccca gtatctgccc gacacagatg atagacaccg aatcgaagag aaacgcaagc
     2701 gaacgtatga aaccttcaaa tcgatcatga agaaatcgcc cttctcgggt ccgaccgatc
     2761 ccaggccccc accgagaagg attgcggtcc cgtcccgctc gtcggccagc gtgccgaagc
     2821 ctgcgccgca gccctacccc ttcacgtcga gcctgagcac aatcaattat gacgagttcc
     2881 cgacgatggt gttcccctcg ggacaaatct cacaagcctc ggcgctcgca ccagcgcctc
     2941 cccaagtcct tccgcaagcg cctgccccag cgcctgcacc ggcaatggtg tccgccctcg
     3001 cacaggcccc tgcgcccgtc cccgtgctcg cgcctggacc gccccaggcg gtcgctccac
     3061 cggctccgaa gccgacgcag gccggagagg gaacactctc cgaagcactt cttcaactcc
     3121 agtttgatga cgaggatctt ggagcactcc ttggaaactc gacagaccct gcggtgttta
     3181 ccgacctcgc gtcagtagat aactccgaat ttcagcagct tttgaaccag ggtatcccgg
     3241 tcgcgccaca tacaacggag cccatgttga tggaataccc cgaagcaatc acgagacttg
     3301 tgacgggagc gcagcggcct cccgatcccg cacccgcacc tttgggggca cctggcctcc
     3361 ctaacggact tttgagcggc gacgaggatt tctcctccat cgccgatatg gatttctcag
     3421 ccttgctgtc acagatttcc agcggctctg gcagcggcag ccgggattcc agggaaggga
     3481 tgtttttgcc gaagcctgag gccggctccg ctattagtga cgtgtttgag ggccgcgagg
     3541 tgtgccagcc aaaacgaatc cggccatttc atcctccagg aagtccatgg gccaaccgcc
     3601 cactccccgc cagcctcgca ccaacaccaa ccggtccagt acatgagcca gtcgggtcac
     3661 tgaccccggc accagtccct cagccactgg atccagcgcc cgcagtgact cccgaggcca
     3721 gtcacctgtt ggaggatccc gatgaagaga cgagccaggc tgtcaaagcc cttcgggaga
     3781 tggccgatac tgtgattccc cagaaggaag aggctgcaat ctgtggccaa atggaccttt
     3841 cccatccgcc cccaaggggc catctggatg agctgacaac cacacttgag tccatgaccg
     3901 aggatctgaa cctggactca cccctgaccc cggaattgaa cgagattctg gataccttcc
     3961 tgaacgacga gtgcctcttg catgccatgc atatcagcac aggactgtcc atcttcgaca
     4021 catctctgtt tcatatgggt ggaggctccg gggaagatcc tgctgccaaa cgcgttaaac
     4081 tagacatggg aagcggagtg agcaagggcg aggaggataa catggccatc atcaaggagt
     4141 tcatgcgctt caaggtgcac atggagggct ccgtgaacgg ccacgagttc gagatcgagg
     4201 gcgagggcga gggccgcccc tacgagggca cccagaccgc caagctgaag gtgaccaagg
     4261 gtggccccct gcccttcgcc tgggacatcc tgtcccctca gttcatgtac ggctccaagg
     4321 cctacgtgaa gcaccccgcc gacatccccg actacttgaa gctgtccttc cccgagggct
     4381 tcaagtggga gcgcgtgatg aacttcgagg acggcggcgt ggtgaccgtg acccaggact
     4441 cctccctgca ggacggcgag ttcatctaca aggtgaagct gcgcggcacc aacttcccct
     4501 ccgacggccc cgtaatgcag aagaagacca tgggctggga ggcctcctcc gagcggatgt
     4561 accccgagga cggcgccctg aagggcgaga tcaagcagag gctgaagctg aaggacggcg
     4621 gccactacga cgctgaggtc aagaccacct acaaggccaa gaagcccgtg cagctgcccg
     4681 gcgcctacaa cgtcaacatc aagttggaca tcacctccca caacgaggac tacaccatcg
     4741 tggaacagta cgaacgcgcc gagggccgcc actccaccgg cggcatggac gagctgtaca
     4801 agtaagcggc cgcataagac tctagagtcg acctgcaggc atgcaagctt gatatcaagc
     4861 ttatcgataa tcaacctctg gattacaaaa tttgtgaaag attgactggt attcttaact
     4921 atgttgctcc ttttacgcta tgtggatacg ctgctttaat gcctttgtat catgctattg
     4981 cttcccgtat ggctttcatt ttctcctcct tgtataaatc ctggttgctg tctctttatg
     5041 aggagttgtg gcccgttgtc aggcaacgtg gcgtggtgtg cactgtgttt gctgacgcaa
     5101 cccccactgg ttggggcatt gccaccacct gtcagctcct ttccgggact ttcgctttcc
     5161 ccctccctat tgccacggcg gaactcatcg ccgcctgcct tgcccgctgc tggacagggg
     5221 ctcggctgtt gggcactgac aattccgtgg tgttgtcggg gaaatcatcg tcctttcctt
     5281 ggctgctcgc ctgtgttgcc acctggattc tgcgcgggac gtccttctgc tacgtccctt
     5341 cggccctcaa tccagcggac cttccttccc gcggcctgct gccggctctg cggcctcttc
     5401 cgcgtcttcg ccttcgccct cagacgagtc ggatctccct ttgggccgcc tccccgcatc
     5461 gataccgtcg acctcgaggg aattaattcg agctcggtac ctttaagacc aatgacttac
     5521 aaggcagctg tagatcttag ccacttttta aaagaaaagg ggggactgga agggctaatt
     5581 cactcccaac gaagacaaga tctgcttttt gcttgtactg ggtctctctg gttagaccag
     5641 atctgagcct gggagctctc tggctaacta gggaacccac tgcttaagcc tcaataaagc
     5701 ttgccttgag tgcttcaagt agtgtgtgcc cgtctgttgt gtgactctgg taactagaga
     5761 tccctcagac ccttttagtc agtgtggaaa atctctagca gcatctagaa ttaattccgt
     5821 gtattctata gtgtcaccta aatcgtatgt gtatgataca taaggttatg tattaattgt
     5881 agccgcgttc taacgacaat atgtacaagc ctaattgtgt agcatctggc ttactgaagc
     5941 agaccctatc atctctctcg taaactgccg tcagagtcgg tttggttgga cgaaccttct
     6001 gagtttctgg taacgccgtc ccgcacccgg aaatggtcag cgaaccaatc agcagggtca
     6061 tcgctagcca gatcctctac gccggacgca tcgtggccgg catcaccggc gccacaggtg
     6121 cggttgctgg cgcctatatc gccgacatca ccgatgggga agatcgggct cgccacttcg
     6181 ggctcatgag cgcttgtttc ggcgtgggta tggtggcagg ccccgtggcc gggggactgt
     6241 tgggcgccat ctccttgcat gcaccattcc ttgcggcggc ggtgctcaac ggcctcaacc
     6301 tactactggg ctgcttccta atgcaggagt cgcataaggg agagcgtcga atggtgcact
     6361 ctcagtacaa tctgctctga tgccgcatag ttaagccagc cccgacaccc gccaacaccc
     6421 gctgacgcgc cctgacgggc ttgtctgctc ccggcatccg cttacagaca agctgtgacc
     6481 gtctccggga gctgcatgtg tcagaggttt tcaccgtcat caccgaaacg cgcgagacga
     6541 aagggcctcg tgatacgcct atttttatag gttaatgtca tgataataat ggtttcttag
     6601 acgtcaggtg gcacttttcg gggaaatgtg cgcggaaccc ctatttgttt atttttctaa
     6661 atacattcaa atatgtatcc gctcatgaga caataaccct gataaatgct tcaataatat
     6721 tgaaaaagga agagtatgag tattcaacat ttccgtgtcg cccttattcc cttttttgcg
     6781 gcattttgcc ttcctgtttt tgctcaccca gaaacgctgg tgaaagtaaa agatgctgaa
     6841 gatcagttgg gtgcacgagt gggttacatc gaactggatc tcaacagcgg taagatcctt
     6901 gagagttttc gccccgaaga acgttttcca atgatgagca cttttaaagt tctgctatgt
     6961 ggcgcggtat tatcccgtat tgacgccggg caagagcaac tcggtcgccg catacactat
     7021 tctcagaatg acttggttga gtactcacca gtcacagaaa agcatcttac ggatggcatg
     7081 acagtaagag aattatgcag tgctgccata accatgagtg ataacactgc ggccaactta
     7141 cttctgacaa cgatcggagg accgaaggag ctaaccgctt ttttgcacaa catgggggat
     7201 catgtaactc gccttgatcg ttgggaaccg gagctgaatg aagccatacc aaacgacgag
     7261 cgtgacacca cgatgcctgt agcaatggca acaacgttgc gcaaactatt aactggcgaa
     7321 ctacttactc tagcttcccg gcaacaatta atagactgga tggaggcgga taaagttgca
     7381 ggaccacttc tgcgctcggc ccttccggct ggctggttta ttgctgataa atctggagcc
     7441 ggtgagcgtg ggtctcgcgg tatcattgca gcactggggc cagatggtaa gccctcccgt
     7501 atcgtagtta tctacacgac ggggagtcag gcaactatgg atgaacgaaa tagacagatc
     7561 gctgagatag gtgcctcact gattaagcat tggtaactgt cagaccaagt ttactcatat
     7621 atactttaga ttgatttaaa acttcatttt taatttaaaa ggatctaggt gaagatcctt
     7681 tttgataatc tcatgaccaa aatcccttaa cgtgagtttt cgttccactg agcgtcagac
     7741 cccgtagaaa agatcaaagg atcttcttga gatccttttt ttctgcgcgt aatctgctgc
     7801 ttgcaaacaa aaaaaccacc gctaccagcg gtggtttgtt tgccggatca agagctacca
     7861 actctttttc cgaaggtaac tggcttcagc agagcgcaga taccaaatac tgttcttcta
     7921 gtgtagccgt agttaggcca ccacttcaag aactctgtag caccgcctac atacctcgct
     7981 ctgctaatcc tgttaccagt ggctgctgcc agtggcgata agtcgtgtct taccgggttg
     8041 gactcaagac gatagttacc ggataaggcg cagcggtcgg gctgaacggg gggttcgtgc
     8101 acacagccca gcttggagcg aacgacctac accgaactga gatacctaca gcgtgagcta
     8161 tgagaaagcg ccacgcttcc cgaagggaga aaggcggaca ggtatccggt aagcggcagg
     8221 gtcggaacag gagagcgcac gagggagctt ccagggggaa acgcctggta tctttatagt
     8281 cctgtcgggt ttcgccacct ctgacttgag cgtcgatttt tgtgatgctc gtcagggggg
     8341 cggagcctat ggaaaaacgc cagcaacgcg gcctttttac ggttcctggc cttttgctgg
     8401 ccttttgctc acatgttctt tcctgcgtta tcccctgatt ctgtggataa ccgtattacc
     8461 gcctttgagt gagctgatac cgctcgccgc agccgaacga ccgagcgcag cgagtcagtg
     8521 agcgaggaag cggaagagcg cccaatacgc aaaccgcctc tccccgcgcg ttggccgatt
     8581 cattaatgca gctgtggaat gtgtgtcagt tagggtgtgg aaagtcccca ggctccccag
     8641 caggcagaag tatgcaaagc atgcatctca attagtcagc aaccaggtgt ggaaagtccc
     8701 caggctcccc agcaggcaga agtatgcaaa gcatgcatct caattagtca gcaaccatag
     8761 tcccgcccct aactccgccc atcccgcccc taactccgcc cagttccgcc cattctccgc
     8821 cccatggctg actaattttt tttatttatg cagaggccga ggccgcctcg gcctctgagc
     8881 tattccagaa gtagtgagga ggcttttttg gaggcctagg cttttgcaaa aagcttggac
     8941 acaagacagg cttgcgagat atgtttgaga ataccacttt atcccgcgtc agggagaggc
     9001 agtgcgtaaa aagacgcgga ctcatgtgaa atactggttt ttagtgcgcc agatctctat
     9061 aatctcgcgc aacctatttt cccctcgaac actttttaag ccgtagataa acaggctggg
     9121 acacttcaca tgagcgaaaa atacatcgtc acctgggaca tgttgcagat ccatgcacgt
     9181 aaactcgcaa gccgactgat gccttctgaa caatggaaag gcattattgc cgtaagccgt
     9241 ggcggtctgt accgggtgcg ttactggcgc gtgaactggg tattcgtcat gtcgataccg
     9301 tttgtatttc cagctacgat cacgacaacc agcgcgagct taaagtgctg aaacgcgcag
     9361 aaggcgatgg cgaaggcttc atcgttattg atgacctggt ggataccggt ggtactgcgg
     9421 ttgcgattcg tgaaatgtat ccaaaagcgc actttgtcac catcttcgca aaaccggctg
     9481 gtcgtccgct ggttgatgac tatgttgttg atatcccgca agatacctgg attgaacagc
     9541 cgtgggatat gggcgtcgta ttcgtcccgc caatctccgg tcgctaatct tttcaacgcc
     9601 tggcactgcc gggcgttgtt ctttttaact tcaggcgggt tacaatagtt tccagtaagt
     9661 attctggagg ctgcatccat gacacaggca aacctgagcg aaaccctgtt caaaccccgc
     9721 tttaaacatc ctgaaacctc gacgctagtc cgccgcttta atcacggcgc acaaccgcct
     9781 gtgcagtcgg cccttgatgg taaaaccatc cctcactggt atcgcatgat taaccgtctg
     9841 atgtggatct ggcgcggcat tgacccacgc gaaatcctcg acgtccaggc acgtattgtg
     9901 atgagcgatg ccgaacgtac cgacgatgat ttatacgata cggtgattgg ctaccgtggc
     9961 ggcaactgga tttatgagtg ggccccggat ctttgtgaag gaaccttact tctgtggtgt
    10021 gacataattg gacaaactac ctacagagat ttaaagctct aaggtaaata taaaattttt
    10081 aagtgtataa tgtgttaaac tactgattct aattgtttgt gtattttaga ttccaaccta
    10141 tggaactgat gaatgggagc agtggtggaa tgcctttaat gaggaaaacc tgttttgctc
    10201 agaagaaatg ccatctagtg atgatgaggc tactgctgac tctcaacatt ctactcctcc
    10261 aaaaaagaag agaaaggtag aagaccccaa ggactttcct tcagaattgc taagtttttt
    10321 gagtcatgct gtgtttagta atagaactct tgcttgcttt gctatttaca ccacaaagga
    10381 aaaagctgca ctgctataca agaaaattat ggaaaaatat tctgtaacct ttataagtag
    10441 gcataacagt tataatcata acatactgtt ttttcttact ccacacaggc atagagtgtc
    10501 tgctattaat aactatgctc aaaaattgtg tacctttagc tttttaattt gtaaaggggt
    10561 taataaggaa tatttgatgt atagtgcctt gactagagat cataatcagc cataccacat
    10621 ttgtagaggt tttacttgct ttaaaaaacc tcccacacct ccccctgaac ctgaaacata
    10681 aaatgaatgc aattgttgtt gttaacttgt ttattgcagc ttataatggt tacaaataaa
    10741 gcaatagcat cacaaatttc acaaataaag catttttttc actgcattct agttgtggtt
    10801 tgtccaaact catcaatgta tcttatcatg tctggatcaa ctggataact caagctaacc
    10861 aaaatcatcc caaacttccc accccatacc ctattaccac tgccaattac ctgtggtttc
    10921 atttactcta aacctgtgat tcctctgaat tattttcatt ttaaagaaat tgtatttgtt
    10981 aaatatgtac tacaaactta gtagttggaa gggctaattc actcccaaag aagacaagat
    11041 atccttgatc tgtggatcta ccacacacaa ggctacttcc ctgattagca gaactacaca
    11101 ccagggccag gggtcagata tccactgacc tttggatggt gctacaagct agtaccagtt
    11161 gagccagata aggtagaaga ggccaataaa ggagagaaca ccagcttgtt acaccctgtg
    11221 agcctgcatg ggatggatga cccggagaga gaagtgttag agtggaggtt tgacagccgc
    11281 ctagcatttc atcacgtggc ccgagagctg catccggagt acttcaagaa ctgctgatat
    11341 cgagcttgct acaagggact ttccgctggg gactttccag ggaggcgtgg cctgggcggg
    11401 actggggagt ggcgagccct cagatcctgc atataagcag ctgctttttg cctgtactgg
    11461 gtctctctgg ttagaccaga tctgagcctg ggagctctct ggctaactag ggaacccact
    11521 gcttaagcct caataaagct tgccttgagt gcttcaagta gtgtgtgccc gtctgttgtg
    11581 tgactctggt aactagagat ccctcagacc cttttagtca gtgtggaaaa tctctagcag
    11641 tggcgcccga acagggactt gaaagcgaaa gggaaaccag aggagctctc tcgacgcagg
    11701 actcggcttg ctgaagcgcg cacggcaaga ggcgaggggc ggcgactggt gagtacgcca
    11761 aaaattttga ctagcggagg ctagaaggag agagatgggt gcgagagcgt cagtattaag
    11821 cgggggagaa ttagatcgcg atgggaaaaa attcggttaa ggccaggggg aaagaaaaaa
    11881 tataaattaa aacatatagt atgggcaagc agggagctag aacgattcgc agttaatcct
    11941 ggcctgttag aaacatcaga aggctgtaga caaatactgg gacagctaca accatccctt
    12001 cagacaggat cagaagaact tagatcatta tataatacag tagcaaccct ctattgtgtg
    12061 catcaaagga tagagataaa agacaccaag gaagctttag acaagataga ggaagagcaa
    12121 aacaaaagta agaccaccgc acagcaagcg gccggccgct gatcttcaga cctggaggag
    12181 gagatatgag ggacaattgg agaagtgaat tatataaata taaagtagta aaaattgaac
    12241 cattaggagt agcacccacc aaggcaaaga gaagagtggt gcagagagaa aaaagagcag
    12301 tgggaatagg agctttgttc cttgggttct tgggagcagc aggaagcact atgggcgcag
    12361 cgtcaatgac gctgacggta caggccagac aattattgtc tggtatagtg cagcagcaga
    12421 acaatttgct gagggctatt gaggcgcaac agcatctgtt gcaactcaca gtctggggca
    12481 tcaagcagct ccaggcaaga atcctggctg tggaaagata cctaaaggat caacagctcc
    12541 tggggatttg gggttgctct ggaaaactca tttgcaccac tgctgtgcct tggaatgcta
    12601 gttggagtaa taaatctctg gaacagattt ggaatcacac gacctggatg gagtgggaca
    12661 gagaaattaa caattacaca agcttaatac actccttaat tgaagaatcg caaaaccagc
    12721 aagaaaagaa tgaacaagaa ttattggaat tagataaatg ggcaagtttg tggaattggt
    12781 ttaacataac aaattggctg tggtatataa aattattcat aatgatagta ggaggcttgg
    12841 taggtttaag aatagttttt gctgtacttt ctatagtgaa tagagttagg cagggatatt
    12901 caccattatc gtttcagacc cacctcccaa ccccgagggg acccgacagg cccgaaggaa
    12961 tagaagaaga aggtggagag agagacagag acagatccat tcgattagtg aacggatctc
    13021 gacggtat
//
